Addgene plasmid #200525: pMC-ME_2a-mCherry-pA ORF-1 without ATG
Purpose: mini circle middle entry plasmid for 2a-mCherry-pA ORF 1 (without ATG) with flanking BsaI cut sites
Depositing lab: Junsu Kang. Depositing organization: University of Wisconsin, Madison. Publication: Advancing knock-in approaches for robust genome editing in zebrafish. Rodriguez-Parks A, Beezley EG, Manna S, Silaban I, Almutawa SI, Cao S, Ahmed H, Guyer M, Baker S, Richards MP, Kang J. Biol Open. 2026 Feb 2:bio.062472. doi: 10.1242/bio.062472. PubMed 41630603.
Backbone
  Vector backbone: pU6a:sgRNA#3
  Backbone manufacturer: Addgene #64247
  Total vector size (bp): 3479
  Vector type: Mini-Golden
Growth in bacteria
  Bacterial resistance: Spectinomycin, 50 μg/mL
  Growth temperature: 37°C
  Growth strain: DH5alpha
  Copy number: Unknown
Gene/Insert
  Gene/Insert name: mCherry
Terms and licenses: Academic/Nonprofit Terms; Industry Terms: Not Available to Industry
How to cite: pMC-ME_2a-mCherry-pA ORF-1 without ATG was a gift from Junsu Kang (Addgene plasmid # 200525 ; http://n2t.net/addgene:200525 ; RRID:Addgene_200525)
