[The description below was written by a language model from this plasmid's Addgene catalogue record and pLannotate feature annotations shown in this document.]
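Description:
pMC-ME_2a-mCherry-pA ORF-1 without ATG is a 3,479 bp "middle entry" module for a Golden Gate-style (Mini-Golden) assembly system used to build minicircle knock-in donors for zebrafish genome editing. It is built on the pU6a:sgRNA#3 backbone and is maintained in E. coli through a high-copy ColE1/pUC-type origin. Selection is with spectinomycin, conferred by the aadA (SmR) aminoglycoside adenylyltransferase gene. The short Pc integron promoter and gentamicin acetyltransferase fragments annotated just upstream of it appear to be remnants of the resistance cassette's origin. The rrnB T1 and T2 terminators and the small lacZα and lacI fragments are likewise backbone elements rather than functional payload.

The payload is a 2A peptide–mCherry–polyadenylation cassette flanked by BsaI sites, so that this type IIS enzyme can release it with defined overhangs for ordered ligation between other entry modules. The feature table annotates the mCherry coding sequence as a fragment, consistent with the deliberate omission of the start codon, followed by an SV40 poly(A) signal that pLannotate places on the opposite strand, with a short T7 promoter remnant between them. The 2A sequence and the BsaI sites are stated in the catalogue purpose but are not annotated in the table. No promoter drives the cassette. Lacking an ATG and set in reading frame 1, mCherry is meant to be fused in frame to an endogenous coding sequence after targeted integration. The 2A peptide then separates the reporter from the host protein during translation, so red fluorescence reports expression of the targeted locus. The "ORF-1" label suggests that sibling versions exist for other frames, though the record does not list them.
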