Features (pLannotate 1.2.2; 11 found; start..end, strand, type, name):
     55..98      +  terminator     rrnB T1 terminator: Escherichia coli rrnB; transcription terminator T1 from the E. coli rrnB gene
    145..181     -  CDS            lacZα (fragment): LacZα fragment of β-galactosidase; lacZ fragment
    265..971     +  CDS            mCherry (fragment): monomeric derivative of DsRed fluorescent protein (Shaner et al., 2004) mammalian codon-optimized
    980..997     -  promoter       T7 promoter (fragment): promoter for bacteriophage T7 RNA polymerase
   1002..1136    -  polyA_signal   SV40 poly(A) signal: SV40 polyadenylation signal
   1311..1334    +  promoter       Pc promoter (fragment): intI1 (promoter lies within the coding sequence); class 1 integron promoter
   1510..1566    +  CDS            GmR (fragment): gentamycin acetyltransferase; aacC1; confers resistance to gentamycin
   1573..2364    +  CDS            SmR: aminoglycoside adenylyltransferase (Murphy, 1985); aadA; confers resistance to spectinomycin and streptomycin
   2457..3045    +  rep_origin     ori: high-copy-number ColE1/pMB1/pBR322/pUC origin of replication
   3228..3320    +  CDS            lacI (fragment): lac repressor; lacI; The lac repressor binds to the lac operator to inhibit transcription in E. coli. This inhibition can be relieved by adding lactose or isopropyl-β-D-thiogalactopyranoside (IPTG).
   3375..3402    -  terminator     rrnB T2 terminator: transcription terminator T2 from the E. coli rrnB gene
>Addgene plasmid #200525 | pMC-ME_2a-mCherry-pA ORF-1 without ATG | addgene full sequence | sequence record 394265 | Addgene NGS Result
TCCGCTCCCGGCGGATTTGTCCTACTCAGGAGAGCGTTCACCGACAAACAACAGATAAAACGAAAGGCCC
AGTCTTCCGACTGAGCCTTTCGTTTTATTTGATGCCTGGCAGTTCCCTACTCTCGCGTTAACGCTAGCAT
GGATGTTTTCCCAGTCACGACGTTGTAAAACGACGGCCAGTCTTAAGCTCGGGCCCGGTCTCTAGTCGCT
ACAAACTTCTCTCTGCTGAAGCAGGCTGGAGACGTGGAGGAGAACCCTGGACCTGTGAGCAAGGGCGAGG
AGGATAACATGGCCATCATCAAGGAGTTCATGCGCTTCAAGGTGCACATGGAGGGCTCCGTGAACGGCCA
CGAGTTCGAGATCGAGGGCGAGGGCGAGGGCCGCCCCTACGAGGGCACCCAGACCGCCAAGCTGAAGGTG
ACCAAGGGTGGCCCCCTGCCCTTCGCCTGGGACATCCTGTCCCCTCAGTTCATGTACGGCTCCAAGGCCT
ACGTGAAGCACCCAGCCGACATCCCCGACTACTTGAAGCTGTCCTTCCCCGAGGGCTTCAAGTGGGAGCG
CGTGATGAACTTCGAGGACGGCGGCGTGGTGACCGTGACCCAGGACTCCTCCCTGCAGGACGGCGAGTTC
ATCTACAAGGTGAAGCTGCGCGGCACCAACTTCCCCTCCGACGGCCCCGTAATGCAGAAGAAGACCATGG
GCTGGGAGGCCTCCTCCGAGCGGATGTACCCCGAGGACGGCGCCCTGAAGGGCGAGATCAAGCAGAGGCT
GAAGCTGAAGGACGGCGGCCACTACGACGCTGAGGTCAAGACCACCTACAAGGCCAAGAAGCCCGTGCAG
CTGCCCGGCGCCTACAACGTCAACATCAAGTTGGACATCACCTCCCACAACGAGGACTACACCATCGTGG
AACAGTACGAACGCGCCGAGGGCCGCCACTCCACCGGCGGCATGGACGAGCTGTACAAGTAAGCTAGAAC
TATAGTGAGTCGTATTACGTAGATCCAGACATGATAAGATACATTGATGAGTTTGGACAAACCACAACTA
GAATGCAGTGAAAAAAATGCTTTATTTGTGAAATTTGTGATGCTATTGCTTTATTTGTAACCATTATAAG
CTGCAATAAACAAGTTAACAACAACAATTGCATTCATTTTATGTTTCAGGTTCAGGGGGAGGTGTGGGAG
GTTTTTTAATTCCTCAAGAGACCTCTAGACCAGCCAGGACAGAAATGCCTCGACTTCGCTGMTACCCAAG
GTTGCCGGGTGACGCACACCGTGGAAACGGATGAAGGCACGAACCCAGTGGACATAAGCCTGTTCGGTTC
GTAAGCTGTAATGCAAGTAGCGTATGCGCTCACGCAACTGGTCCAGAACCTTGACCGAACGCAGCGGTGG
TAACGGCGCAGTGGCGGTTTTCATGGCTTGTTATGACTGTTTTTTTGGGGTACAGTCTATGCCTCGGGCA
TCCAAGCAGCAAGCGCGTTACGCCGTGGGTCGATGTTTGATGTTATGGAGCAGCAACGATGTTACGCAGC
AGGGCAGTCGCCCTAAAACAAAGTTAAACATTATGAGGGAAGCGGTGATCGCCGAAGTATCGACTCAACT
ATCAGAGGTAGTTGGCGTCATCGAGCGCCATCTCGAACCGACGTTGCTGGCCGTACATTTGTACGGCTCC
GCAGTGGATGGCGGCCTGAAGCCACACAGTGATATTGATTTGCTGGTTACGGTGACCGTAAGGCTTGATG
AAACAACGCGGCGAGCTTTGATCAACGACCTTTTGGAAACTTCGGCTTCCCCTGGAGAGAGCGAGATTCT
CCGCGCTGTAGAAGTCACCATTGTTGTGCACGACGACATCATTCCGTGGCGTTATCCAGCTAAGCGCGAA
CTGCAATTTGGAGAATGGCAGCGCAATGACATTCTTGCAGGTATCTTCGAGCCAGCCACGATCGACATTG
ATCTGGCTATCTTGCTGACAAAAGCAAGAGAACATAGCGTTGCCTTGGTAGGTCCAGCGGCGGAGGAACT
CTTTGATCCGGTTCCTGAACAGGATCTATTTGAGGCGCTAAATGAAACCTTAACGCTATGGAACTCGCCG
CCCGACTGGGCTGGCGATGAGCGAAATGTAGTGCTTACGTTGTCCCGCATTTGGTACAGCGCAGTAACCG
GCAAAATCGCGCCGAAGGATGTCGCTGCCGACTGGGCAATGGAGCGCCTGCCGGCCCAGTATCAGCCCGT
CATACTTGAAGCTAGACAGGCTTATCTTGGACAAGAAGAAGATCGCTTGGCCTCGCGCGCAGATCAGTTG
GAAGAATTTGTCCACTACGTGAAAGGCGAGATCACCAAGGTAGTCGGCAAATAACCCTCGAGCCACCCAT
GACCAAAATCCCTTAACGTGAGTTACGCGTCGTTCCACTGAGCGTCAGACCCCGTAGAAAAGATCAAAGG
ATCTTCTTGAGATCCTTTTTTTCTGCGCGTAATCTGCTGCTTGCAAACAAAAAAACCACCGCTACCAGCG
GTGGTTTGTTTGCCGGATCAAGAGCTACCAACTCTTTTTCCGAAGGTAACTGGCTTCAGCAGAGCGCAGA
TACCAAATACTGTTCTTCTAGTGTAGCCGTAGTTAGGCCACCACTTCAAGAACTCTGTAGCACCGCCTAC
ATACCTCGCTCTGCTAATCCTGTTACCAGTGGCTGCTGCCAGTGGCGATAAGTCGTGTCTTACCGGGTTG
GACTCAAGACGATAGTTACCGGATAAGGCGCAGCGGTCGGGCTGAACGGGGGGTTCGTGCACACAGCCCA
GCTTGGAGCGAACGACCTACACCGAACTGAGATACCTACAGCGTGAGCTATGAGAAAGCGCCACGCTTCC
CGAAGGGAGAAAGGCGGACAGGTATCCGGTAAGCGGCAGGGTCGGAACAGGAGAGCGCACGAGGGAGCTT
CCAGGGGGAAACGCCTGGTATCTTTATAGTCCTGTCGGGTTTCGCCACCTCTGACTTGAGCGTCGATTTT
TGTGATGCTCGTCAGGGGGGCGGAGCCTATGGAAAAACGCCAGCAACGCGGCCTTTTTACGGTTCCTGGC
CTTTTGCTGGCCTTTTGCTCACATGTTCTTTCCTGCGTTATCCCCTGATTCTGTGGATAACCGTATTACC
GCCTTTGAGTGAGCTGATACCGCTCGCCGCAGCCGAACGACCGAGCGCAGCGAGTCAGTGAGCGAGGAAG
CGGAAGAGCGCCCAATACGCAAACCGCCTCTCCCCGCGCGTTGGCCGATTCATTAATGCAGCTGGCACGA
CAGGTTTCCCGACTGGAAAGCGGGCAGTGAGCGCAACGCAATTAATACGCGTACCGCTAGCCAGGAAGAG
TTTGTAGAAACGCAAAAAGGCCATCCGTCAGGATGGCCTTCTGCTTAGTTTGATGCCTGGCAGTTTATGG
CGGGCGTCCTGCCCGCCACCCTCCGGGCCGTTGCTTCACAACGTTCAAA
